>Addgene plasmid #141637 | TFORF0535 | addgene full sequence | sequence record 408842 | Addgene NGS Result
TTAATGTAGTCTTATGCAATACTCTTGTAGTCTTGCAACATGGTAACGATGAGTTAGCAACATGCCTTAC
AAGGAGAGAAAAAGCACCGTGCATGCCGATTGGTGGAAGTAAGGTGGTACGATCGTGCCTTATTAGGAAG
GCAACAGACGGGTCTGACATGGATTGGACGAACCACTGAATTGCCGCATTGCAGAGATATTGTATTTAAG
TGCCTAGCTCGATACATAAACGGGTCTCTCTGGTTAGACCAGATCTGAGCCTGGGAGCTCTCTGGCTAAC
TAGGGAACCCACTGCTTAAGCCTCAATAAAGCTTGCCTTGAGTGCTTCAAGTAGTGTGTGCCCGTCTGTT
GTGTGACTCTGGTAACTAGAGATCCCTCAGACCCTTTTAGTCAGTGTGGAAAATCTCTAGCAGTGGCGCC
CGAACAGGGACTTGAAAGCGAAAGGGAAACCAGAGGAGCTCTCTCGACGCAGGACTCGGCTTGCTGAAGC
GCGCACGGCAAGAGGCGAGGGGCGGCGACTGGTGAGTACGCCAAAAATTTTGACTAGCGGAGGCTAGAAG
GAGAGAGATGGGTGCGAGAGCGTCAGTATTAAGCGGGGGAGAATTAGATCGCGATGGGAAAAAATTCGGT
TAAGGCCAGGGGGAAAGAAAAAATATAAATTAAAACATATAGTATGGGCAAGCAGGGAGCTAGAACGATT
CGCAGTTAATCCTGGCCTGTTAGAAACATCAGAAGGCTGTAGACAAATACTGGGACAGCTACAACCATCC
CTTCAGACAGGATCAGAAGAACTTAGATCATTATATAATACAGTAGCAACCCTCTATTGTGTGCATCAAA
GGATAGAGATAAAAGACACCAAGGAAGCTTTAGACAAGATAGAGGAAGAGCAAAACAAAAGTAAGACCAC
CGCACAGCAAGCGGCCGCTGATCTTCAGACCTGGAGGAGGAGATATGAGGGACAATTGGAGAAGTGAATT
ATATAAATATAAAGTAGTAAAAATTGAACCATTAGGAGTAGCACCCACCAAGGCAAAGAGAAGAGTGGTG
CAGAGAGAAAAAAGAGCAGTGGGAATAGGAGCTTTGTTCCTTGGGTTCTTGGGAGCAGCAGGAAGCACTA
TGGGCGCAGCGTCAATGACGCTGACGGTACAGGCCAGACAATTATTGTCTGGTATAGTGCAGCAGCAGAA
CAATTTGCTGAGGGCTATTGAGGCGCAACAGCATCTGTTGCAACTCACAGTCTGGGGCATCAAGCAGCTC
CAGGCAAGAATCCTGGCTGTGGAAAGATACCTAAAGGATCAACAGCTCCTGGGGATTTGGGGTTGCTCTG
GAAAACTCATTTGCACCACTGCTGTGCCTTGGAATGCTAGTTGGAGTAATAAATCTCTGGAACAGATTTG
GAATCACACGACCTGGATGGAGTGGGACAGAGAAATTAACAATTACACAAGCTTAATACACTCCTTAATT
GAAGAATCGCAAAACCAGCAAGAAAAGAATGAACAAGAATTATTGGAATTAGATAAATGGGCAAGTTTGT
GGAATTGGTTTAACATAACAAATTGGCTGTGGTATATAAAATTATTCATAATGATAGTAGGAGGCTTGGT
AGGTTTAAGAATAGTTTTTGCTGTACTTTCTATAGTGAATAGAGTTAGGCAGGGATATTCACCATTATCG
TTTCAGACCCACCTCCCAACCCCGAGGGGACCCATGCATTGCATCTCAATTAGTCAGCAACCAGGTGTGG
AAAGTCCCCAGGCTCCCCAGCAGGCAGAAGTATGCAAAGCATGCGTCTCAATTAGTCAGCAACCATAGTC
CCGCCCCTAACTCCGCCCATCCCGCCCCTAACTCCGCCCAGTTCCGCCCATTCTCCGCCCCATGGCTGAC
TAATTTTTTTTATTTATGCAGAGGCCGAGGCCGCCTCGGCCTCTGAGCTATTCCAGAAGTAGTGAGGAGG
CTTTTTTGGAGGCCTAGGCTTTTGCAAAAAGCTTTCTAGAGGTACCACCGGAGCTTACCATGACCGAGTA
CAAGCCCACGGTGCGCCTCGCCACCCGCGACGACGTCCCCAGGGCCGTACGCACCCTCGCCGCCGCGTTC
GCCGACTACCCCGCCACGCGCCACACCGTCGATCCGGACCGCCACATCGAGCGGGTCACCGAGCTGCAAG
AACTCTTCCTCACGCGCGTCGGGCTCGACATCGGCAAGGTGTGGGTCGCGGACGACGGCGCCGCCGTGGC
GGTCTGGACCACGCCGGAGAGCGTCGAAGCGGGGGCGGTGTTCGCCGAGATCGGCCCGCGCATGGCCGAG
TTGAGCGGTTCCCGGCTGGCCGCGCAGCAACAGATGGAAGGCCTCCTGGCGCCGCACCGGCCCAAGGAGC
CCGCGTGGTTCCTGGCCACCGTCGGCGTCTCGCCCGACCACCAGGGCAAGGGTCTGGGCAGCGCCGTCGT
GCTCCCCGGAGTGGAGGCGGCCGAGCGCGCCGGGGTGCCCGCCTTCCTGGAGACCTCCGCGCCCCGCAAC
CTCCCCTTCTACGAGCGGCTCGGCTTCACCGTCACCGCCGACGTCGAGGTGCCCGAAGGACCGCGCACCT
GGTGCATGACCCGCAAGCCCGGTGCCAGTTAACGAATTCTAGATCTTGAGACAAATGGCAGTATTCATCC
ACAATTTTAAAAGAAAAGGGGGGATTGGGGGGTACAGTGCAGGGGAAAGAATAGTAGACATAATAGCAAC
AGACATACAAACTAAAGAATTACAAAAACAAATTACAAAAATTCAAAATTTTCGGGTTTATTACAGGGAC
AGCAGAGATCCACTTTGGCGCCGGCTCGAGGCCTGCAGGTGCAAAGATGGATAAAGTTTTAAACAGAGAG
GAATCTTTGCAGCTAATGGACCTTCTAGGTCTTGAAAGGAGTGGGAATTGGCTCCGGTGCCCGTCAGTGG
GCAGAGCGCACATCGCCCACAGTCCCCGAGAAGTTGGGGGGAGGGGTCGGCAATTGAACCGGTGCCTAGA
GAAGGTGGCGCGGGGTAAACTGGGAAAGTGATGTCGTGTACTGGCTCCGCCTTTTTCCCGAGGGTGGGGG
AGAACCGTATATAAGTGCAGTAGTCGCCGTGAACGTTCTTTTTCGCAACGGGTTTGCCGCCAGAACACAG
GTAAGTGCCGTGTGTGGTTCCCGCGGGCCTGGCCTCTTTACGGGTTATGGCCCTTGCGTGCCTTGAATTA
CTTCCACCTGGCTGCAGTACGTGATTCTTGATCCCGAGCTTCGGGTTGGAAGTGGGTGGGAGAGTTCGAG
GCCTTGCGCTTAAGGAGCCCCTTCGCCTCGTGCTTGAGTTGAGGCCTGGCCTGGGCGCTGGGGCCGCCGC
GTGCGAATCTGGTGGCACCTTCGCGCCTGTCTCGCTGCTTTCGATAAGTCTCTAGCCATTTAAAATTTTT
GATGACCTGCTGCGACGCTTTTTTTCTGGCAAGATAGTCTTGTAAATGCGGGCCAAGATCTGCACACTGG
TATTTCGGTTTTTGGGGCCGCGGGCGGCGACGGGGCCCGTGCGTCCCAGCGCACATGTTCGGCGAGGCGG
GGCCTGCGAGCGCGGCCACCGAGAATCGGACGGGGGTAGTCTCAAGCTGGCCGGCCTGCTCTGGTGCCTG
GCCTCGCGCCGCCGTGTATCGCCCCGCCCTGGGCGGCAAGGCTGGCCCGGTCGGCACCAGTTGCGTGAGC
GGAAAGATGGCCGCTTCCCGGCCCTGCTGCAGGGAGCTCAAAATGGAGGACGCGGCGCTCGGGAGAGCGG
GCGGGTGAGTCACCCACACAAAGGAAAAGGGCCTTTCCGTCCTCAGCCGTCGCTTCATGTGACTCCACGG
AGTACCGGGCGCCGTCCAGGCACCTCGATTAGTTCTCGAGCTTTTGGAGTACGTCGTCTTTAGGTTGGGG
GGAGGGGTTTTATGCGATGGAGTTTCCCCACACTGAGTGGGTGGAGACTGAAGTTAGGCCAGCTTGGCAC
TTGATGTAATTCTCCTTGGAATTTGCCCTTTTTGAGTTTGGATCTTGGTTCATTCTCAAGCCTCAGACAG
TGGTTCAAAGTTTTTTTCTTCCATTTCAGGTGTCGTGAGGCTAGCACCGCCACCATGGCCGGGGAGGCGG
AGGCTCAGTTGGACCCATCATTGCAGGGCTTGGTGATGTTTGAGGATGTGACGGTATATTTCTCCAGGGA
GGAGTGGGGGCTCCTTAATGTGACCCAGAAGGGCCTATACCGGGATGTGATGCTGGAGAACTTTGCACTC
GTTAGCTCACTGGGACTTGCACCTTCGAGATCCCCTGTGTTTACCCAGCTGGAGGATGATGAACAGTCGT
GGGTGCCCAGCTGGGTGGATGTGACTCCAGTCAGCAGAGCAGAAGCCAGGAGAGGTTTTGGTCTTGATGG
TTTGTGTAGAGTGGAGGATGAGAGAGCCCATCCTGAGCATCTAAAGAGCTACAGAGTCATCCAGCACCAG
GACACTCATAGTGAGGGGAAACCAAGAAGGCACACTGAGCATGGGGCAGCTTTCCCACCTGGTTCCAGTT
GTGGGCAACAGCAAGAAGTCCATGTGGCAGAGAAGCTGTTCAAATGCAGTGACTGTGGGAAGGTGTTCTT
AAAGGCCTTTGCCCTCCTTGACCATCTGATAACGCATTCTGAAGAGAGACCCTTCAGATGCCCAACAGGC
AGAAGTGCTTTCAAGAAGTCAGCTCATATTAACCCCCGAAAAATTCACACTGGAGAAACAGCCCATGTGT
GTAATGAATGTGGGAAGGCCTTCAGTTACCCGTCTAAGCTGAGGAAACACCAGAAGGTTCACACAGGCAT
AAAACCTTTTAAGTGTAGTGACTGTGGTAAAACCTTCAACCGCAAAGACGCACTTGTTCTACACCAGAGG
ATTCACACTGGAGAAAGGCCTTACGAGTGCAGCAAATGTGGTAAAACCTTCAGTGTTCTGTCTACCCTCA
TTCGGCACCGGAAAGTGCACATTGGAGAAAGGCCCTATGAGTGTACAGAATGTGGGAAGTTCTTTAAATA
CAATAATAGCTTCATTCTTCACCAGAGAGTTCACACTGGAGAAAGGCCTTTTGAATGCAAGCAATGTGGG
AAAGGCTACGTGACCCGTTCAGGCCTCTATCAGCACTGGAAAGTCCACACTGGGGAACGGCCCTATGAAT
GTAGCCTGTGTGGGAAAACCTTCACTACCAGATCCTACCGCAATCGGCACCAGCAGTTCCACACTGAAGA
GAGGTCTTATGAATGTACAGAGTGTGGGAAGGCCTTCAAACATAGTTCCACCCTCCTTCAGCACAAGAAA
GTCCATACTCCAGAAAGGCGTCAGGAGGACAGGGCACATGGGAAGGTCGTTAGCTGCTAGTAATGAACTA
GTCCGTAACTTGAAAGTATTTCGATTTCTTGGCTTTATATATCTTGTGGAAAGGACGATTTGCACCTTCG
GTGCTGCGAAATACGCGTTAAGTCGACAATCAACCTCTGGATTACAAAATTTGTGAAAGATTGACTGGTA
TTCTTAACTATGTTGCTCCTTTTACGCTATGTGGATACGCTGCTTTAATGCCTTTGTATCATGCTATTGC
TTCCCGTATGGCTTTCATTTTCTCCTCCTTGTATAAATCCTGGTTGCTGTCTCTTTATGAGGAGTTGTGG
CCCGTTGTCAGGCAACGTGGCGTGGTGTGCACTGTGTTTGCTGACGCAACCCCCACTGGTTGGGGCATTG
CCACCACCTGTCAGCTCCTTTCCGGGACTTTCGCTTTCCCCCTCCCTATTGCCACGGCGGAACTCATCGC
CGCCTGCCTTGCCCGCTGCTGGACAGGGGCTCGGCTGTTGGGCACTGACAATTCCGTGGTGTTGTCGGGG
AAATCATCGTCCTTTCCTTGGCTGCTCGCCTGTGTTGCCACCTGGATTCTGCGCGGGACGTCCTTCTGCT
ACGTCCCTTCGGCCCTCAATCCAGCGGACCTTCCTTCCCGCGGCCTGCTGCCGGCTCTGCGGCCTCTTCC
GCGTCTTCGCCTTCGCCCTCAGACGAGTCGGATCTCCCTTTGGGCCGCCTCCCCGCGTCGACTTTAAGAC
CAATGACTTACAAGGCAGCTGTAGATCTTAGCCACTTTTTAAAAGAAAAGGGGGGACTGGAAGGGCTAAT
TCACTCCCAACGAAGACAAGATCTGCTTTTTGCTTGTACTGGGTCTCTCTGGTTAGACCAGATCTGAGCC
TGGGAGCTCTCTGGCTAACTAGGGAACCCACTGCTTAAGCCTCAATAAAGCTTGCCTTGAGTGCTTCAAG
TAGTGTGTGCCCGTCTGTTGTGTGACTCTGGTAACTAGAGATCCCTCAGACCCTTTTAGTCAGTGTGGAA
AATCTCTAGCAGTACGTATAGTAGTTCATGTCATCTTATTATTCAGTATTTATAACTTGCAAAGAAATGA
ATATCAGAGAGTGAGAGGAACTTGTTTATTGCAGCTTATAATGGTTACAAATAAAGCAATAGCATCACAA
ATTTCACAAATAAAGCATTTTTTTCACTGCATTCTAGTTGTGGTTTGTCCAAACTCATCAATGTATCTTA
TCATGTCTGGCTCTAGCTATCCCGCCCCTAACTCCGCCCATCCCGCCCCTAACTCCGCCCAGTTCCGCCC
ATTCTCCGCCCCATGGCTGACTAATTTTTTTTATTTATGCAGAGGCCGAGGCCGCCTCGGCCTCTGAGCT
ATTCCAGAAGTAGTGAGGAGGCTTTTTTGGAGGCCTAGGGACGTACCCAATTCGCCCTATAGTGAGTCGT
ATTACGCGCGCTCACTGGCCGTCGTTTTACAACGTCGTGACTGGGAAAACCCTGGCGTTACCCAACTTAA
TCGCCTTGCAGCACATCCCCCTTTCGCCAGCTGGCGTAATAGCGAAGAGGCCCGCACCGATCGCCCTTCC
CAACAGTTGCGCAGCCTGAATGGCGAATGGG
[124 nt withheld, positions 6962-7085]
C
[91 nt withheld, positions 7087-7177]
A
[49 nt withheld, positions 7179-7227]
CCTTTGACGTTGGAGTCCACGTTCTTT
[37 nt withheld, positions 7255-7291]
ACCCTATCTCGGTCTATTCTTTTGATTTATAAGGGATTTTGCCGATTTCGGCCTATTGGTTAAAAAATGA
GCTGATTTAACAAAAATTTAACGCGAATTTTAACAAAATATTAACGCTTACAATTTAGGTGGCACTTTTC
GGGGAAATGTGCGCGGAACCCCTATTTGTTTATTTTTCTAAATACATTCAAATATGTATCCGCTCATGAG
ACAATAACCCTGATAAATGCTTCAATAATATTGAAAAAGGAAGAGTATGAGTATTCAACATTTCCGTGTC
GCCCTTATTCCCTTTTTTGCGGCATTTTGCCTTCCTGTTTTTGCTCACCCAGAAACGCTGGTGAAAGTAA
AAGATGCTGAAGATCAGTTGGGTGCACGAGTGGGTTACATCGAACTGGATCTCAACAGCGGTAAGATCCT
TGAGAGTTTTCGCCCCGAAGAACGTTTTCCAATGATGAGCACTTTTAAAGTTCTGCTATGTGGCGCGGTA
TTATCCCGTATTGACGCCGGGCAAGAGCAACTCGGTCGCCGCATACACTATTCTCAGAATGACTTGGTTG
AGTACTCACCAGTCACAGAAAAGCATCTTACGGATGGCATGACAGTAAGAGAATTATGCAGTGCTGCCAT
AACCATGAGTGATAACACTGCGGCCAACTTACTTCTGACAACGATCGGAGGACCGAAGGAGCTAACCGCT
TTTTTGCACAACATGGGGGATCATGTAACTCGCCTTGATCGTTGGGAACCGGAGCTGAATGAAGCCATAC
CAAACGACGAGCGTGACACCACGATGCCTGTAGCAATGGCAACAACGTTGCGCAAACTATTAACTGGCGA
ACTACTTACTCTAGCTTCCCGGCAACAATTAATAGACTGGATGGAGGCGGATAAAGTTGCAGGACCACTT
CTGCGCTCGGCCCTTCCGGCTGGCTGGTTTATTGCTGATAAATCTGGAGCCGGTGAGCGTGGGTCTCGCG
GTATCATTGCAGCACTGGGGCCAGATGGTAAGCCCTCCCGTATCGTAGTTATCTACACGACGGGGAGTCA
GGCAACTATGGATGAACGAAATAGACAGATCGCTGAGATAGGTGCCTCACTGATTAAGCATTGGTAACTG
TCAGACCAAGTTTACTCATATATACTTTAGATTGATTTAAAACTTCATTTTTAATTTAAAAGGATCTAGG
TGAAGATCCTTTTTGATAATCTCATGACCAAAATCCCTTAACGTGAGTTTTCGTTCCACTGAGCGTCAGA
CCCCGTAGAAAAGATCAAAGGATCTTCTTGAGATCCTTTTTTTCTGCGCGTAATCTGCTGCTTGCAAACA
AAAAAACCACCGCTACCAGCGGTGGTTTGTTTGCCGGATCAAGAGCTACCAACTCTTTTTCCGAAGGTAA
CTGGCTTCAGCAGAGCGCAGATACCAAATACTGTTCTTCTAGTGTAGCCGTAGTTAGGCCACCACTTCAA
GAACTCTGTAGCACCGCCTACATACCTCGCTCTGCTAATCCTGTTACCAGTGGCTGCTGCCAGTGGCGAT
AAGTCGTGTCTTACCGGGTTGGACTCAAGACGATAGTTACCGGATAAGGCGCAGCGGTCGGGCTGAACGG
GGGGTTCGTGCACACAGCCCAGCTTGGAGCGAACGACCTACACCGAACTGAGATACCTACAGCGTGAGCT
ATGAGAAAGCGCCACGCTTCCCGAAGGGAGAAAGGCGGACAGGTATCCGGTAAGCGGCAGGGTCGGAACA
GGAGAGCGCACGAGGGAGCTTCCAGGGGGAAACGCCTGGTATCTTTATAGTCCTGTCGGGTTTCGCCACC
TCTGACTTGAGCGTCGATTTTTGTGATGCTCGTCAGGGGGGCGGAGCCTATGGAAAAACGCCAGCAACGC
GGCCTTTTTACGGTTCCTGGCCTTTTGCTGGCCTTTTGCTCACATGTTCTTTCCTGCGTTATCCCCTGAT
TCTGTGGATAACCGTATTACCGCCTTTGAGTGAGCTGATACCGCTCGCCGCAGCCGAACGACCGAGCGCA
GCGAGTCAGTGAGCGAGGAAGCGGAAGAGCGCCCAATACGCAAACCGCCTCTCCCCGCGCGTTGGCCGAT
TCATTAATGCAGCTGGCACGACAGGTTTCCCGACTGGAAAGCGGGCAGTGAGCGCAACGCAATTAATGTG
AGTTAGCTCACTCATTAGGCACCCCAGGCTTTACACTTTATGCTTCCGGCTCGTATGTTGTGTGGAATTG
TGAGCGGATAACAATTTCACACAGGAAACAGCTATGACCATGATTACGCCAAGCGCGCAATTAACCCTCA
CTAAAGGGAACAAAAGCTGGAGCTGCAAGC
Features (pLannotate 1.2.2; 31 found; start..end, strand, type, name):
      5..231     +  promoter       RSV promoter: Rous sarcoma virus enhancer/promoter
    232..412     +  LTR            5' LTR (truncated): truncated 5' long terminal repeat (LTR) from HIV-1
    459..584     +  misc_feature   HIV-1 Ψ: packaging signal of human immunodeficiency virus type 1
    568..931     +  CDS            HIV-1 gag (fragment): gag protein from human immunodeficiency virus 1; gag
   1077..1310    +  misc_feature   RRE: The Rev response element (RRE) of HIV-1 allows for Rev-dependent mRNA export from the nucleus to the cytoplasm.
   1687..1713    +  CDS            Rev (fragment): human immunodeficiency virus 1 (HIV-1) Rev protein; rev; enhances nuclear export of unspliced and incompletely spliced viral mRNAs
   1720..1743    +  promoter       SV40 promoter (fragment): SV40 early promoter
   1744..1815    +  promoter       SV40 promoter (fragment): SV40 enhancer and early promoter
   1839..1974    +  rep_origin     SV40 ori: SV40 origin of replication
   2020..2616    +  CDS            PuroR (fragment): puromycin N-acetyltransferase; pac from Streptomyces; confers resistance to puromycin
   2665..2782    +  misc_feature   cPPT/CTS: central polypurine tract and central termination sequence of HIV-1
   2847..2913    +  CDS            small t antigen (fragment): SV40 (simian virus 40) small t antigen
   2920..4098    +  promoter       EF-1α promoter: strong constitutive promoter for human elongation factor EF-1α
   4115..4813    +  CDS            ZNF584 (fragment): ZN584_HUMAN - Experimental evidence at transcript level: Swiss-Prot protein existence level 2. May be involved in transcriptional regulation. From Homo sapiens (Human).
   5393..5446    +  promoter       U6 promoter (fragment): RNA polymerase III promoter for human U6 snRNA
   5488..6076    +  misc_feature   WPRE: woodchuck hepatitis virus posttranscriptional regulatory element
   6127..6146    +  misc_feature   cPPT/CTS (fragment): central polypurine tract and central termination sequence of HIV-1
   6148..6381    +  LTR            3' LTR (ΔU3): self-inactivating 3' long terminal repeat (LTR) from HIV-1
   6459..6580    +  polyA_signal   SV40 poly(A) signal: SV40 polyadenylation signal
   6620..6755    +  rep_origin     SV40 ori: SV40 origin of replication
   6776..6794    -  promoter       T7 promoter: promoter for bacteriophage T7 RNA polymerase
   6802..6957    +  CDS            lacZα (fragment): LacZα fragment of β-galactosidase; lacZ fragment
   6962..7390    +  rep_origin     f1 ori (sequence partly withheld): f1 bacteriophage origin of replication; arrow indicates direction of (+) strand synthesis
   7443..7547    +  promoter       AmpR promoter: bla
   7548..8408    +  CDS            AmpR: β-lactamase; bla; confers resistance to ampicillin, carbenicillin, and related antibiotics
   8579..9167    +  rep_origin     ori: high-copy-number ColE1/pMB1/pBR322/pUC origin of replication
   9350..9442    +  CDS            lacI (fragment): lac repressor; lacI; The lac repressor binds to the lac operator to inhibit transcription in E. coli. This inhibition can be relieved by adding lactose or isopropyl-β-D-thiogalactopyranoside (IPTG).
   9455..9476    +  protein_bind   CAP binding site: CAP binding activates transcription in the presence of cAMP. E. coli catabolite activator protein
   9491..9521    +  promoter       lac promoter: promoter for the E. coli lac operon
   9529..9545    +  protein_bind   lac operator: The lac repressor binds to the lac operator to inhibit transcription in E. coli. This inhibition can be relieved by adding lactose or isopropyl-β-D-thiogalactopyranoside (IPTG). lac repressor encoded by lacI
   9590..9608    +  promoter       T3 promoter: promoter for bacteriophage T3 RNA polymerase
