[The description below was written by a language model from this plasmid's Addgene catalogue record and pLannotate feature annotations shown in this document.]
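Description:
TFORF0535 is a third-generation-style, self-inactivating lentiviral expression plasmid built on the pLX_TRC317 backbone and designed to overexpress the human zinc-finger transcription factor ZNF584 in mammalian cells. It is maintained in E. coli through a high-copy ColE1/pUC origin with β-lactamase conferring ampicillin resistance. An f1 origin and remnants of a lac/lacZα cloning region with T3 and T7 promoters are also present in the bacterial portion. The depositor notes that the plasmid may recombine, as lentiviral vectors with repeated LTRs sometimes do.

The viral genome is transcribed from an RSV promoter fused to a truncated HIV-1 5' LTR. It carries the Ψ packaging signal with a partial gag sequence, the Rev response element for Rev-dependent nuclear export, a cPPT/CTS, a WPRE to boost transcript expression, and a ΔU3 3' LTR that inactivates LTR promoter activity after integration. An SV40 polyadenylation signal lies downstream of the 3' LTR.

Two cassettes sit within the transfer region. An SV40 early promoter drives puromycin N-acetyltransferase for selection of transduced cells, and the EF-1α promoter drives the synthesized ZNF584 ORF, listed as a 1,367 bp insert. The annotation tool matched only part of this region to ZNF584, and it does not annotate the unique 24-bp barcode described in the catalogue entry, so the barcode's exact position is not stated.

The construct belongs to a barcoded transcription factor ORF collection. The barcode lets each factor be identified by sequencing in pooled overexpression screens, such as those probing directed cell differentiation.
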