Addgene plasmid #141637: TFORF0535
Purpose: Lentiviral vector for overexpressing the ZNF584 transcription factor ORF with a unique 24-bp barcode. Barcodes facilitate identification of transcription factors in pooled screens.
Depositing lab: Feng Zhang. Depositing organization: Broad Institute. Publication: A transcription factor atlas of directed differentiation. Joung J, Ma S, Tay T, Geiger-Schuller KR, Kirchgatterer PC, Verdine VK, Guo B, Arias-Garcia MA, Allen WE, Singh A, Kuksenko O, Abudayyeh OO, Gootenberg JS, Fu Z, Macrae RK, Buenrostro JD, Regev A, Zhang F. Cell. 2023 Jan 5;186(1):209-229.e26. doi: 10.1016/j.cell.2022.11.026. PubMed 36608654.
Backbone
  Vector backbone: pLX_TRC317
  Backbone manufacturer: Broad Institute Genetic Perturbation Platform
  Backbone size w/o insert (bp): 8264
  Vector type: Mammalian Expression, Lentiviral
  Selectable markers: Puromycin
Growth in bacteria
  Bacterial resistance: Ampicillin, 100 μg/mL
  Growth temperature: 37°C
  Growth strain: NEB Stable
  Copy number: High Copy
Gene/Insert
  Gene/Insert name: ZNF584
  Species: H. sapiens (human)
  Insert size (bp): 1367
  Entrez Gene: ZNF584 (a.k.a. FLJ39899)
  Promoter: EF1a
  Cloning method: Unknown
  Sequencing primers: 5′ GGGTGGAGACTGAAGTTAGGCCAG; 3′ CACATAGCGTAAAAGGAGCAACATAG
Terms and licenses: Academic/Nonprofit Terms; Industry Terms: Not Available to Industry
Depositor comments: NM_173548,ENST00000306910 . The transcription factor ORF portion of this plasmid was synthesized by Genewiz. Please test multiple small colonies in case of plasmid recombination. To make this collection available in a timely manner, a portion of this collection was not fully sequenced by Addgene. If an Addgene verified full plasmid sequence is not available, please contact us prior to placing an order to request the full sequence.
How to cite: TFORF0535 was a gift from Feng Zhang (Addgene plasmid # 141637 ; http://n2t.net/addgene:141637 ; RRID:Addgene_141637)
