>Addgene plasmid #141637 | TFORF0535 | depositor partial sequence | sequence record 277048 | Insert
ACCGCCACCATGGCCGGGGAGGCGGAGGCTCAGTTGGACCCATCATTGCAGGGCTTGGTGATGTTTGAGG
ATGTGACGGTATATTTCTCCAGGGAGGAGTGGGGGCTCCTTAATGTGACCCAGAAGGGCCTATACCGGGA
TGTGATGCTGGAGAACTTTGCACTCGTTAGCTCACTGGGACTTGCACCTTCGAGATCCCCTGTGTTTACC
CAGCTGGAGGATGATGAACAGTCGTGGGTGCCCAGCTGGGTGGATGTGACTCCAGTCAGCAGAGCAGAAG
CCAGGAGAGGTTTTGGTCTTGATGGTTTGTGTAGAGTGGAGGATGAGAGAGCCCATCCTGAGCATCTAAA
GAGCTACAGAGTCATCCAGCACCAGGACACTCATAGTGAGGGGAAACCAAGAAGGCACACTGAGCATGGG
GCAGCTTTCCCACCTGGTTCCAGTTGTGGGCAACAGCAAGAAGTCCATGTGGCAGAGAAGCTGTTCAAAT
GCAGTGACTGTGGGAAGGTGTTCTTAAAGGCCTTTGCCCTCCTTGACCATCTGATAACGCATTCTGAAGA
GAGACCCTTCAGATGCCCAACAGGCAGAAGTGCTTTCAAGAAGTCAGCTCATATTAACCCCCGAAAAATT
CACACTGGAGAAACAGCCCATGTGTGTAATGAATGTGGGAAGGCCTTCAGTTACCCGTCTAAGCTGAGGA
AACACCAGAAGGTTCACACAGGCATAAAACCTTTTAAGTGTAGTGACTGTGGTAAAACCTTCAACCGCAA
AGACGCACTTGTTCTACACCAGAGGATTCACACTGGAGAAAGGCCTTACGAGTGCAGCAAATGTGGTAAA
ACCTTCAGTGTTCTGTCTACCCTCATTCGGCACCGGAAAGTGCACATTGGAGAAAGGCCCTATGAGTGTA
CAGAATGTGGGAAGTTCTTTAAATACAATAATAGCTTCATTCTTCACCAGAGAGTTCACACTGGAGAAAG
GCCTTTTGAATGCAAGCAATGTGGGAAAGGCTACGTGACCCGTTCAGGCCTCTATCAGCACTGGAAAGTC
CACACTGGGGAACGGCCCTATGAATGTAGCCTGTGTGGGAAAACCTTCACTACCAGATCCTACCGCAATC
GGCACCAGCAGTTCCACACTGAAGAGAGGTCTTATGAATGTACAGAGTGTGGGAAGGCCTTCAAACATAG
TTCCACCCTCCTTCAGCACAAGAAAGTCCATACTCCAGAAAGGCGTCAGGAGGACAGGGCACATGGGAAG
GTCGTTAGCTGCTAGTAATGAACTAGTCCGTAACTTGAAAGTATTTCGATTTCTTGGCTTTATATATCTT
GTGGAAAGGACGATTTGCACCTTCGGTGCTGCGAAAT
