>Addgene plasmid #141637 | TFORF0535 | depositor partial sequence | sequence record 277049 | Barcode
TTTGCACCTTCGGTGCTGCGAAAT
